Addgene plasmid #202072: pGEX-2T_EV-D68_VP1
Purpose: Bacterial expression of VP1 protein from enterovirus D68 (EV-D68). Contains N-terminal GST-tag and C-terminal His6-tag.
Depositing lab: Vesa Hytönen. Depositing organization: Tampere University. Publication: Assessment of Enterovirus Antibodies during Early Childhood Using a Multiplex Immunoassay. Jouppila NVV, Lehtonen J, Seppala E, Puustinen L, Oikarinen S, Laitinen OH, Knip M, Hyoty H, Hytonen VP. Microbiol Spectr. 2023 Jun 15;11(3):e0535222. doi: 10.1128/spectrum.05352-22. Epub 2023 May 25. PubMed 37227147.
Backbone
  Vector backbone: pGEX-2T
  Backbone size w/o insert (bp): 4948
  Vector type: Bacterial Expression
Growth in bacteria
  Bacterial resistance: Ampicillin, 100 μg/mL
  Growth temperature: Room Temperature
  Growth strain: DH5alpha
  Copy number: High Copy
Gene/Insert
  Gene/Insert name: EV-D68 VP1 protein with Histag
  Species: Synthetic
  Promoter: tac
  Tag / fusion protein: GST (N terminal on backbone); 6xHis-tag (C terminal on insert)
  Cloning method: Restriction Enzyme; 5′ cloning site BamHI (not destroyed); 3′ cloning site EcoRI (not destroyed)
  Sequencing primers: 5′ M13_pUC_rev_primer; 3′ pGEX_3_primer
Terms and licenses: Academic/Nonprofit Terms; Industry Terms: Not Available to Industry
Depositor comments: Insert cloned to plasmid with BamHI (5') and EcoRI (3') restriction
How to cite: pGEX-2T_EV-D68_VP1 was a gift from Vesa Hytönen (Addgene plasmid # 202072 ; http://n2t.net/addgene:202072 ; RRID:Addgene_202072)
