[The description below was written by a language model from this plasmid's Addgene catalogue record and pLannotate feature annotations shown in this document.]
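Description:
pGEX-2T_EV-D68_VP1 is a bacterial expression plasmid built on the pGEX-2T backbone for producing the VP1 capsid protein of enterovirus D68 in E. coli as a doubly tagged fusion. The sequenced plasmid is about 5.9 kb and replicates from a high-copy ColE1/pMB1-type origin, with selection through the bla gene (AmpR, β-lactamase) conferring ampicillin resistance. Short rop and bom fragments, a lac promoter/lacZα remnant and a small yciV fragment spanning the numbering origin are backbone leftovers rather than functional parts of the design.

Expression is driven by the tac promoter, a strong trp/lac hybrid, followed by a lac operator. The plasmid also carries lacI under its own promoter, so the encoded repressor keeps transcription low until it is relieved by IPTG. Downstream lies the Schistosoma japonicum glutathione S-transferase coding sequence supplied by the backbone, followed closely by the synthetic VP1 insert, which was cloned between BamHI and EcoRI sites that both remain intact. The annotation tool labels this roughly 940 bp segment as a fragment of the EV-D68 polyprotein and attaches generic polymerase text from that database entry, but according to the catalogue record the segment encodes VP1. The C-terminal 6xHis tag described in the record is not annotated separately in the feature table.

The N-terminal GST and C-terminal His6 tags allow affinity purification from either end, which can help enrich full-length product. According to the associated publication title, the work concerned measuring enterovirus antibodies in early childhood with a multiplex immunoassay, which suggests use of the recombinant protein as an antigen.
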