Features (pLannotate 1.2.2; 17 found; start..end, strand, type, name):
    181..209     +  promoter       tac promoter: strong E. coli promoter; hybrid between the trp and lac UV5 promoters
    217..233     +  protein_bind   lac operator: The lac repressor binds to the lac operator to inhibit transcription in E. coli. This inhibition can be relieved by adding lactose or isopropyl-β-D-thiogalactopyranoside (IPTG). lac repressor encoded by lacI
    256..909     +  CDS            GST26_SCHJA: Experimental evidence at protein level: Swiss-Prot protein existence level 1. GST isoenzymes appear to play a central role in the parasite detoxification system. Other functions are also suspected including a role in increasing the solubility of haematin in the parasite gut. From Schistosoma japonicum (Blood fluke).
    928..1866    +  CDS            POLG_HED68 (fragment): Experimental evidence at protein level: Swiss-Prot protein existence level 1. [RNA-directed RNA polymerase]: Replicates the viral genomic RNA on the surface of intracellular membranes. May form linear arrays of subunits that propagate along a strong head-to-tail interaction called interface-I. Covalently attaches UMP to a tyrosine of VPg, which is used to prime RNA synthesis. The positive stranded RNA genome is first replicated at virus induced membranous vesicles, creating a dsRNA genomic replication form. This dsRNA is then used as template to synthesize positive stranded RNA genomes. ss(+)R
   1922..1961    +  CDS            rop (fragment): Rop protein, which maintains plasmids at low copy number; rop
   2063..2103    +  misc_feature   bom (fragment): basis of mobility region from pBR322
   2208..2312    +  promoter       AmpR promoter: bla
   2313..3173    +  CDS            AmpR: β-lactamase; bla; confers resistance to ampicillin, carbenicillin, and related antibiotics
   3344..3932    +  rep_origin     ori: high-copy-number ColE1/pMB1/pBR322/pUC origin of replication
   4118..4169    -  misc_feature   bom (fragment): basis of mobility region from pBR322
   4176..4253    +  promoter       lacI promoter: lacI
   4254..5336    +  CDS            lacI: lac repressor; lacI; The lac repressor binds to the lac operator to inhibit transcription in E. coli. This inhibition can be relieved by adding lactose or isopropyl-β-D-thiogalactopyranoside (IPTG).
   5349..5370    +  protein_bind   CAP binding site: CAP binding activates transcription in the presence of cAMP. E. coli catabolite activator protein
   5385..5415    +  promoter       lac promoter: promoter for the E. coli lac operon
   5423..5439    +  protein_bind   lac operator: The lac repressor binds to the lac operator to inhibit transcription in E. coli. This inhibition can be relieved by adding lactose or isopropyl-β-D-thiogalactopyranoside (IPTG). lac repressor encoded by lacI
   5459..5632    +  CDS            lacZα: LacZα fragment of β-galactosidase; lacZ fragment
   5896..105     -  CDS            yciV (fragment) (across the origin): RNAAM_ECOLI - Also known as trpH From Escherichia coli (strain K12).
>Addgene plasmid #202072 | pGEX-2T_EV-D68_VP1 | addgene full sequence | sequence record 403360 | Addgene NGS Result
CTTATCGACTGCACGGTGCACCAATGCTTCTGGCGTCAGGCAGCCATCGGAAGCTGTGGTATGGCTGTGC
AGGTCGTAAATCACTGCATAATTCGTGTCGCTCAAGGCGCACTCCCGTTCTGGATAATGTTTTTTGCGCC
GACATCATAACGGTTCTGGCAAATATTCTGAAATGAGCTGTTGACAATTAATCATCGGCTCGTATAATGT
GTGGAATTGTGAGCGGATAACAATTTCACACAGGAAACAGTATTCATGTCCCCTATACTAGGTTATTGGA
AAATTAAGGGCCTTGTGCAACCCACTCGACTTCTTTTGGAATATCTTGAAGAAAAATATGAAGAGCATTT
GTATGAGCGCGATGAAGGTGATAAATGGCGAAACAAAAAGTTTGAATTGGGTTTGGAGTTTCCCAATCTT
CCTTATTATATTGATGGTGATGTTAAATTAACACAGTCTATGGCCATCATACGTTATATAGCTGACAAGC
ACAACATGTTGGGTGGTTGTCCAAAAGAGCGTGCAGAGATTTCAATGCTTGAAGGAGCGGTTTTGGATAT
TAGATACGGTGTTTCGAGAATTGCATATAGTAAAGACTTTGAAACTCTCAAAGTTGATTTTCTTAGCAAG
CTACCTGAAATGCTGAAAATGTTCGAAGATCGTTTATGTCATAAAACATATTTAAATGGTGATCATGTAA
CCCATCCTGACTTCATGTTGTATGACGCTCTTGATGTTGTTTTATACATGGACCCAATGTGCCTGGATGC
GTTCCCAAAATTAGTTTGTTTTAAAAAACGTATTGAAGCTATCCCACAAATTGATAAGTACTTGAAATCC
AGCAAGTATATAGCATGGCCTTTGCAGGGCTGGCAAGCCACGTTTGGTGGTGGCGACCATCCTCCAAAAT
CGGATCTGGTTCCGCGTGGATCCTTAGACCATTTAGATGCAGCAGAGGCAGCCTACCAGATCGAGAGCAT
CATCAAAACAGCAACTGACACTGTGAAGAGTGAGATTAGCGCTGAACTTGGTGTGGTTCCTAGCTTAAAC
GCAGTTGAAACAGGCGCGAGTTCTAACACTGAACCAGAAGAAGCCATACAAACTCGCACAGTGATAAATC
AGCACGGCGTGTCCGAGACTTTAGTGGAGAATTTTCTCAGTAGGGCAGCTTTAGTGTCAAAGAGAAGTTT
CGAATATAAAAATCATACCTCGTCTAAAGCTCGGACAGACAAGAACTTTTTCAAATGGACAATTAATACC
AAGTCCTTTGTACAGTTAAGAAGAAAGCTAGAATTGTTTACATACCTTAGATTTGATGCTGAAATCACCA
TACTCACAACTGTGGCAGTGAATGGTAGTAGTAACAGCACATACATGGGTCTTCCTGACTTGACACTTCA
AGCAATGTTCGTACCAACTGGTGCTCTTACTCCAGAAAAGCAGGATTCATTCCATTGGCAGTCAGGTAGT
AATGCTAGTGTATTCTTTAAAATTTCTGATCCCCCAGCCAGAATGACCATACCTTTTATGTGCATTAACT
CAGCATACTCAGTTTTTTATGATGGCTTTGCTGGATTTGAGAAAAGTGGTCTGTATGGAATAAATCCAGC
TGACACCATCGGCAACTTATGCGTCAGAATAGTGAATGAACACCAACCAATTGGTTTCACAGTAACCGTC
AGGGTTTACATGAAACCTAAACACATAAAAGCATGGGCACCGCGACCACCACGAACCCTACCATACATGA
GCATTGCAAATGCAAATTACAGGGGTAAAGATAGAGCACCAAATGCCCTCAATGCCATAATTGGCAATAG
AGAGAGTGTCAAAACCATGCCCCACAATATAGTGACCACTCCCGGGCACCATCATCACCACCATCCCGGG
TAATAGGAATTCATCGTGACTGACTGACGATCTGCCTCGCGCGTTTCGGTGATGACGGTGAAAACCTCTG
ACACATGCAGCTCCCGGAGACGGTCACAGCTTGTCTGTAAGCGGATGCCGGGAGCAGACAAGCCCGTCAG
GGCGCGTCAGCGGGTGTTGGCGGGTGTCGGGGCGCAGCCATGACCCAGTCACGTAGCGATAGCGGAGTGT
ATAATTCTTGAAGACGAAAGGGCCTCGTGATACGCCTATTTTTATAGGTTAATGTCATGATAATAATGGT
TTCTTAGACGTCAGGTGGCACTTTTCGGGGAAATGTGCGCGGAACCCCTATTTGTTTATTTTTCTAAATA
CATTCAAATATGTATCCGCTCATGAGACAATAACCCTGATAAATGCTTCAATAATATTGAAAAAGGAAGA
GTATGAGTATTCAACATTTCCGTGTCGCCCTTATTCCCTTTTTTGCGGCATTTTGCCTTCCTGTTTTTGC
TCACCCAGAAACGCTGGTGAAAGTAAAAGATGCTGAAGATCAGTTGGGTGCACGAGTGGGTTACATCGAA
CTGGATCTCAACAGCGGTAAGATCCTTGAGAGTTTTCGCCCCGAAGAACGTTTTCCAATGATGAGCACTT
TTAAAGTTCTGCTATGTGGCGCGGTATTATCCCGTGTTGACGCCGGGCAAGAGCAACTCGGTCGCCGCAT
ACACTATTCTCAGAATGACTTGGTTGAGTACTCACCAGTCACAGAAAAGCATCTTACGGATGGCATGACA
GTAAGAGAATTATGCAGTGCTGCCATAACCATGAGTGATAACACTGCGGCCAACTTACTTCTGACAACGA
TCGGAGGACCGAAGGAGCTAACCGCTTTTTTGCACAACATGGGGGATCATGTAACTCGCCTTGATCGTTG
GGAACCGGAGCTGAATGAAGCCATACCAAACGACGAGCGTGACACCACGATGCCTGCAGCAATGGCAACA
ACGTTGCGCAAACTATTAACTGGCGAACTACTTACTCTAGCTTCCCGGCAACAATTAATAGACTGGATGG
AGGCGGATAAAGTTGCAGGACCACTTCTGCGCTCGGCCCTTCCGGCTGGCTGGTTTATTGCTGATAAATC
TGGAGCCGGTGAGCGTGGGTCTCGCGGTATCATTGCAGCACTGGGGCCAGATGGTAAGCCCTCCCGTATC
GTAGTTATCTACACGACGGGGAGTCAGGCAACTATGGATGAACGAAATAGACAGATCGCTGAGATAGGTG
CCTCACTGATTAAGCATTGGTAACTGTCAGACCAAGTTTACTCATATATACTTTAGATTGATTTAAAACT
TCATTTTTAATTTAAAAGGATCTAGGTGAAGATCCTTTTTGATAATCTCATGACCAAAATCCCTTAACGT
GAGTTTTCGTTCCACTGAGCGTCAGACCCCGTAGAAAAGATCAAAGGATCTTCTTGAGATCCTTTTTTTC
TGCGCGTAATCTGCTGCTTGCAAACAAAAAAACCACCGCTACCAGCGGTGGTTTGTTTGCCGGATCAAGA
GCTACCAACTCTTTTTCCGAAGGTAACTGGCTTCAGCAGAGCGCAGATACCAAATACTGTCCTTCTAGTG
TAGCCGTAGTTAGGCCACCACTTCAAGAACTCTGTAGCACCGCCTACATACCTCGCTCTGCTAATCCTGT
TACCAGTGGCTGCTGCCAGTGGCGATAAGTCGTGTCTTACCGGGTTGGACTCAAGACGATAGTTACCGGA
TAAGGCGCAGCGGTCGGGCTGAACGGGGGGTTCGTGCACACAGCCCAGCTTGGAGCGAACGACCTACACC
GAACTGAGATACCTACAGCGTGAGCTATGAGAAAGCGCCACGCTTCCCGAAGGGAGAAAGGCGGACAGGT
ATCCGGTAAGCGGCAGGGTCGGAACAGGAGAGCGCACGAGGGAGCTTCCAGGGGGAAACGCCTGGTATCT
TTATAGTCCTGTCGGGTTTCGCCACCTCTGACTTGAGCGTCGATTTTTGTGATGCTCGTCAGGGGGGCGG
AGCCTATGGAAAAACGCCAGCAACGCGGCCTTTTTACGGTTCCTGGCCTTTTGCTGGCCTTTTGCTCACA
TGTTCTTTCCTGCGTTATCCCCTGATTCTGTGGATAACCGTATTACCGCCTTTGAGTGAGCTGATACCGC
TCGCCGCAGCCGAACGACCGAGCGCAGCGAGTCAGTGAGCGAGGAAGCGGAAGAGCGCCTGATGCGGTAT
TTTCTCCTTACGCATCTGTGCGGTATTTCACACCGCATAAATTCCGACACCATCGAATGGCGCAAAACCT
TTCGCGGTATGGCATGATAGCGCCCGGAAGAGAGTCAATTCAGGGTGGTGAATGTGAAACCAGTAACGTT
ATACGATGTCGCAGAGTATGCCGGTGTCTCTTATCAGACCGTTTCCCGCGTGGTGAACCAGGCCAGCCAC
GTTTCTGCGAAAACGCGGGAAAAAGTGGAAGCGGCGATGGCGGAGCTGAATTACATTCCCAACCGCGTGG
CACAACAACTGGCGGGCAAACAGTCGTTGCTGATTGGCGTTGCCACCTCCAGTCTGGCCCTGCACGCGCC
GTCGCAAATTGTCGCGGCGATTAAATCTCGCGCCGATCAACTGGGTGCCAGCGTGGTGGTGTCGATGGTA
GAACGAAGCGGCGTCGAAGCCTGTAAAGCGGCGGTGCACAATCTTCTCGCGCAACGCGTCAGTGGGCTGA
TCATTAACTATCCGCTGGATGACCAGGATGCCATTGCTGTGGAAGCTGCCTGCACTAATGTTCCGGCGTT
ATTTCTTGATGTCTCTGACCAGACACCCATCAACAGTATTATTTTCTCCCATGAAGACGGTACGCGACTG
GGCGTGGAGCATCTGGTCGCATTGGGTCACCAGCAAATCGCGCTGTTAGCGGGCCCATTAAGTTCTGTCT
CGGCGCGTCTGCGTCTGGCTGGCTGGCATAAATATCTCACTCGCAATCAAATTCAGCCGATAGCGGAACG
GGAAGGCGACTGGAGTGCCATGTCCGGTTTTCAACAAACCATGCAAATGCTGAATGAGGGCATCGTTCCC
ACTGCGATGCTGGTTGCCAACGATCAGATGGCGCTGGGCGCAATGCGCGCCATTACCGAGTCCGGGCTGC
GCGTTGGTGCGGATATCTCGGTAGTGGGATACGACGATACCGAAGACAGCTCATGTTATATCCCGCCGTT
AACCACCATCAAACAGGATTTTCGCCTGCTGGGGCAAACCAGCGTGGACCGCTTGCTGCAACTCTCTCAG
GGCCAGGCGGTGAAGGGCAATCAGCTGTTGCCCGTCTCACTGGTGAAAAGAAAAACCACCCTGGCGCCCA
ATACGCAAACCGCCTCTCCCCGCGCGTTGGCCGATTCATTAATGCAGCTGGCACGACAGGTTTCCCGACT
GGAAAGCGGGCAGTGAGCGCAACGCAATTAATGTAAGTTAGCTCACTCATTAGGCACCCCAGGCTTTACA
CTTTATGCTTCCGGCTCGTATGTTGTGTGGAATTGTGAGCGGATAACAATTTCACACAGGAAACAGCTAT
GACCATGATTACGGATTCACTGGCCGTCGTTTTACAACGTCGTGACTGGGAAAACCCTGGCGTTACCCAA
CTTAATCGCCTTGCAGCACATCCCCCTTTCGCCAGCTGGCGTAATAGCGAAGAGGCCCGCACCGATCGCC
CTTCCCAACAGTTGCGCAGCCTGAATGGCGAATGGCGCTTTGCCTGGTTTCCGGCACCAGAAGCGGTGCC
GGAAAGCTGGCTGGAGTGCGATCTTCCTGAGGCCGATACTGTCGTCGTCCCCTCAAACTGGCAGATGCAC
GGTTACGATGCGCCCATCTACACCAACGTGACCTATCCCATTACGGTCAATCCGCCGTTTGTTCCCACGG
AGAATCCGACGGGTTGTTACTCGCTCACATTTAATGTTGATGAAAGCTGGCTACAGGAAGGCCAGACGCG
AATTATTTTTGATGGCGTTGGAATTAG
